Addgene plasmid #167968: CMV-Dre-T2A-TagRFP
Purpose: Transient Dre expression
Depositing lab: Emma Rawlins. Depositing organization: Gurdon Institute. Publication: A functional genetic toolbox for human tissue-derived organoids. Sun D, Evans L, Perrone F, Sokleva V, Lim K, Rezakhani S, Lutolf M, Zilbauer M, Rawlins EL. eLife. 2021 Oct 6;10. pii: 67886. doi: 10.7554/eLife.67886. PubMed 34612202.
Backbone
  Vector backbone: UC57
  Vector type: Mammalian Expression
Growth in bacteria
  Bacterial resistance: Ampicillin, 100 μg/mL
  Growth temperature: 37°C
  Growth strain: DH5alpha
  Copy number: Unknown
Gene/Insert
  Gene/Insert name: Dre recombinase
  Species: Synthetic
  Promoter: CMV
  Tag / fusion protein: TagRFP (N terminal on insert)
  Cloning method: Restriction Enzyme; 5′ cloning site HindIII (not destroyed); 3′ cloning site XbaI (not destroyed)
  Sequencing primers: 5′ gatgtgctgcaaggcgattaag; 3′ ctcgtatgttgtgtggaattg
Terms and licenses: Academic/Nonprofit Terms; Industry Terms: Not Available to Industry
Depositor comments: Please visit https://www.biorxiv.org/content/10.1101/2020.05.04.076067v2 for bioRxiv preprint.
How to cite: CMV-Dre-T2A-TagRFP was a gift from Emma Rawlins (Addgene plasmid # 167968 ; http://n2t.net/addgene:167968 ; RRID:Addgene_167968)
