[The description below was written by a language model from this plasmid's Addgene catalogue record and pLannotate feature annotations shown in this document.]
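Description:
CMV-Dre-T2A-TagRFP is a mammalian expression plasmid of about 5.4 kb for transient production of Dre recombinase, built on a pUC57-type cloning backbone (recorded as "UC57"). It is maintained in E. coli through a high-copy ColE1/pUC origin and selected with ampicillin via the β-lactamase gene and its native promoter. Backbone remnants flank the insert, including fragments of lacZα, the lac promoter/operator and CAP site, and short bom, rop and lacI fragments. The expression cassette was cloned between HindIII and XbaI sites, both of which were retained.

The cassette is driven by the human cytomegalovirus immediate-early enhancer and promoter, followed by a T7 promoter, and is terminated by the bovine growth hormone polyadenylation signal. Although the plasmid name places Dre first, the feature table puts the mammalian codon-optimized TagRFP coding sequence at the 5′ end of the transcript, consistent with the catalogue entry listing TagRFP as N-terminal to the insert. A short HA epitope fragment follows. The roughly 1.1 kb stretch between it and the poly(A) signal is unannotated and is presumably where the synthetic Dre coding sequence lies. The T2A element named in the title is also not annotated. A T2A "self-cleaving" peptide would allow the red fluorescent protein and the recombinase to be made from one transcript as separate polypeptides, so red fluorescence marks the cells expressing Dre.

Dre is a site-specific recombinase that acts on rox sites and is orthogonal to Cre/loxP. The plasmid has no mammalian selection marker or integration elements, which fits its stated purpose of transient Dre delivery. The associated publication describes a genetic toolbox for human tissue-derived organoids.
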