Features (pLannotate 1.2.2; 17 found; start..end, strand, type, name):
    137..236     +  misc_feature   bom (fragment): basis of mobility region from pBR322
    242..399     -  CDS            lacZα (fragment): LacZα fragment of β-galactosidase; lacZ fragment
    402..781     +  enhancer       CMV enhancer: human cytomegalovirus immediate early enhancer
    782..985     +  promoter       CMV promoter: human cytomegalovirus (CMV) immediate early promoter
    981..1014    +  LTR            5' LTR (truncated) (fragment): truncated 5' long terminal repeat (LTR) from HIV-1
   1030..1048    +  promoter       T7 promoter: promoter for bacteriophage T7 RNA polymerase
   1090..1800    +  CDS            TagRFP: monomeric derivative of red fluorescent protein from Entacmaea quadricolor (Merzlyak et al., 2007) mammalian codon-optimized
   1867..1893    +  CDS            3xHA (fragment): three tandem HA epitope tags
   2995..3219    +  polyA_signal   bGH poly(A) signal: bovine growth hormone polyadenylation signal
   3250..3266    -  protein_bind   lac operator: The lac repressor binds to the lac operator to inhibit transcription in E. coli. This inhibition can be relieved by adding lactose or isopropyl-β-D-thiogalactopyranoside (IPTG). lac repressor encoded by lacI
   3274..3304    -  promoter       lac promoter: promoter for the E. coli lac operon
   3319..3340    -  protein_bind   CAP binding site: CAP binding activates transcription in the presence of cAMP. E. coli catabolite activator protein
   3353..3445    -  CDS            lacI (fragment): lac repressor; lacI; The lac repressor binds to the lac operator to inhibit transcription in E. coli. This inhibition can be relieved by adding lactose or isopropyl-β-D-thiogalactopyranoside (IPTG).
   3628..4216    -  rep_origin     ori: high-copy-number ColE1/pMB1/pBR322/pUC origin of replication
   4387..5247    -  CDS            AmpR: β-lactamase; bla; confers resistance to ampicillin, carbenicillin, and related antibiotics
   5248..5352    -  promoter       AmpR promoter: bla
   5447..35      +  CDS            rop (fragment) (across the origin): Rop protein, which maintains plasmids at low copy number; rop
>Addgene plasmid #167968 | CMV-Dre-T2A-TagRFP | addgene full sequence | sequence record 331140 | Addgene NGS Result
TCGCGCGTTTCGGTGATGACGGTGAAAACCTCTGACACATGCAGCTCCCGGAGACGGTCACAGCTTGTCT
GTAAGCGGATGCCGGGAGCAGACAAGCCCGTCAGGGCGCGTCAGCGGGTGTTGGCGGGTGTCGGGGCTGG
CTTAACTATGCGGCATCAGAGCAGATTGTACTGAGAGTGCACCATATGCGGTGTGAAATACCGCACAGAT
GCGTAAGGAGAAAATACCGCATCAGGCGCCATTCGCCATTCAGGCTGCGCAACTGTTGGGAAGGGCGATC
GGTGCGGGCCTCTTCGCTATTACGCCAGCTGGCGAAAGGGGGATGTGCTGCAAGGCGATTAAGTTGGGTA
ACGCCAGGGTTTTCCCAGTCACGACGTTGTAAAACGACGGCCAGTGAATTCGACATTGATTATTGACTAG
TTATTAATAGTAATCAATTACGGGGTCATTAGTTCATAGCCCATATATGGAGTTCCGCGTTACATAACTT
ACGGTAAATGGCCCGCCTGGCTGACCGCCCAACGACCCCCGCCCATTGACGTCAATAATGACGTATGTTC
CCATAGTAACGCCAATAGGGACTTTCCATTGACGTCAATGGGTGGAGTATTTACGGTAAACTGCCCACTT
GGCAGTACATCAAGTGTATCATATGCCAAGTACGCCCCCTATTGACGTCAATGACGGTAAATGGCCCGCC
TGGCATTATGCCCAGTACATGACCTTATGGGACTTTCCTACTTGGCAGTACATCTACGTATTAGTCATCG
CTATTACCATGGTGATGCGGTTTTGGCAGTACATCAATGGGCGTGGATAGCGGTTTGACTCACGGGGATT
TCCAAGTCTCCACCCCATTGACGTCAATGGGAGTTTGTTTTGGCACCAAAATCAACGGGACTTTCCAAAA
TGTCGTAACAACTCCGCCCCATTGACGCAAATGGGCGGTAGGCGTGTACGGTGGGAGGTCTATATAAGCA
GAGCTCTCTGGCTAACTAGAGAACCCACTGCTTACTGGCTTATCGAAATTAATACGACTCACTATAGGGA
GACCCAAGCTGGCTAGCGTTTAAACTTAAGCTTGCCACCATGGTGTCTAAGGGCGAAGAGCTGATTAAGG
AGAACATGCACATGAAGCTGTACATGGAGGGCACCGTGAACAACCACCACTTCAAGTGCACATCCGAGGG
CGAAGGCAAGCCCTACGAGGGCACCCAGACCATGAGAATCAAGGTGGTCGAGGGCGGCCCTCTCCCCTTC
GCCTTCGACATCCTGGCTACCAGCTTCATGTACGGCAGCAGAACCTTCATCAACCACACCCAGGGCATCC
CCGACTTCTTTAAGCAGTCCTTCCCTGAGGGCTTCACATGGGAGAGAGTCACCACATACGAAGACGGGGG
CGTGCTGACCGCTACCCAGGACACCAGCCTCCAGGACGGCTGCCTCATCTACAACGTCAAGATCAGAGGG
GTGAACTTCCCATCCAACGGCCCTGTGATGCAGAAGAAAACACTCGGCTGGGAGGCCAACACCGAGATGC
TGTACCCCGCTGACGGCGGCCTGGAAGGCAGAAGCGACATGGCCCTGAAGCTCGTGGGCGGGGGCCACCT
GATCTGCAACTTCAAGACCACATACAGATCCAAGAAACCCGCTAAGAACCTCAAGATGCCCGGCGTCTAC
TATGTGGACCACAGACTGGAAAGAATCAAGGAGGCCGACAAAGAGACCTACGTCGAGCAGCACGAGGTGG
CTGTGGCCAGATACTGCGACCTCCCTAGCAAACTGGGGCACAAACTTAATGGATCCGGAGAGGGCAGAGG
AAGTCTTCTAACATGCGGTGACGTGGAGGAGAATCCCGGCCCTATGTACCCATACGATGTTCCAGATTAC
GCTGGATCCGGTGCTAGCGAGCTGATCATCTCTGGCTCCTCTGGAGGATTCCTGAGGAACATCGGCAAGG
AGTACCAGGAGGCTGCTGAGAACTTCATGAGATTCATGAATGACCAGGGAGCCTACGCCCCTAACACCCT
GAGAGACCTGAGGCTGGTGTTCCACTCCTGGGCTAGATGGTGCCACGCTAGACAGCTGGCCTGGTTCCCT
ATCTCTCCTGAGATGGCTAGGGAGTACTTCCTTCAGCTGCACGATGCTGACCTGGCCTCTACCACCATCG
ACAAGCACTACGCCATGCTGAACATGCTGCTGTCCCACTGTGGCCTGCCTCCTCTGTCTGATGACAAGTC
TGTGAGCCTGGCCATGAGGAGAATCCGGAGAGAGGCTGCCACCGAGAAGGGAGAGAGAACCGGCCAGGCC
ATCCCTCTGAGATGGGATGACCTGAAGCTGCTGGATGTGCTGCTGTCTAGATCTGAGAGACTGGTGGACC
TGAGGAATAGGGCCTTCCTGTTTGTGGCCTACAACACCCTGATGAGGATGTCTGAGATCTCTAGGATCAG
AGTGGGAGACCTGGACCAGACCGGAGACACCGTGACCCTGCACATCTCCCACACCAAGACCATCACCACC
GCTGCTGGCCTGGACAAAGTGCTGTCTAGGAGGACCACCGCTGTGCTGAATGACTGGCTGGATGTGTCTG
GCCTGAGAGAGCACCCTGACGCTGTGCTGTTCCCTCCTATCCACCGGAGCAACAAGGCTAGGATCACCAC
CACCCCTCTGACCGCCCCTGCCATGGAGAAGATTTTTAGCGATGCCTGGGTGCTGCTGAACAAGAGGGAT
GCCACCCCTAACAAGGGCCGCTACCGGACCTGGACCGGCCACTCTGCTAGAGTGGGAGCTGCCATCGACA
TGGCTGAGAAGCAAGTGTCCATGGTGGAGATCATGCAGGAGGGCACCTGGAAAAAGCCTGAGACACTGAT
GAGATACCTGAGGAGGGGAGGAGTGTCTGTGGGAGCCAACTCTAGGCTGATGGACTCCGCTAGCGGCGCC
GGTCCTAAGAAGAAGAGGAAAGTGTGAGCTCTAGAGCTCGCTGATCAGCCTCGACTGTGCCTTCTAGTTG
CCAGCCATCTGTTGTTTGCCCCTCCCCCGTGCCTTCCTTGACCCTGGAAGGTGCCACTCCCACTGTCCTT
TCCTAATAAAATGAGGAAATTGCATCGCATTGTCTGAGTAGGTGTCATTCTATTCTGGGGGGTGGGGTGG
GGCAGGACAGCAAGGGGGAGGATTGGGAAGACAATAGCAGGCATGCTGGGGATGCGGTGGGCTCTATGGG
GATCCGTCATAGCTGTTTCCTGTGTGAAATTGTTATCCGCTCACAATTCCACACAACATACGAGCCGGAA
GCATAAAGTGTAAAGCCTGGGGTGCCTAATGAGTGAGCTAACTCACATTAATTGCGTTGCGCTCACTGCC
CGCTTTCCAGTCGGGAAACCTGTCGTGCCAGCTGCATTAATGAATCGGCCAACGCGCGGGGAGAGGCGGT
TTGCGTATTGGGCGCTCTTCCGCTTCCTCGCTCACTGACTCGCTGCGCTCGGTCGTTCGGCTGCGGCGAG
CGGTATCAGCTCACTCAAAGGCGGTAATACGGTTATCCACAGAATCAGGGGATAACGCAGGAAAGAACAT
GTGAGCAAAAGGCCAGCAAAAGGCCAGGAACCGTAAAAAGGCCGCGTTGCTGGCGTTTTTCCATAGGCTC
CGCCCCCCTGACGAGCATCACAAAAATCGACGCTCAAGTCAGAGGTGGCGAAACCCGACAGGACTATAAA
GATACCAGGCGTTTCCCCCTGGAAGCTCCCTCGTGCGCTCTCCTGTTCCGACCCTGCCGCTTACCGGATA
CCTGTCCGCCTTTCTCCCTTCGGGAAGCGTGGCGCTTTCTCATAGCTCACGCTGTAGGTATCTCAGTTCG
GTGTAGGTCGTTCGCTCCAAGCTGGGCTGTGTGCACGAACCCCCCGTTCAGCCCGACCGCTGCGCCTTAT
CCGGTAACTATCGTCTTGAGTCCAACCCGGTAAGACACGACTTATCGCCACTGGCAGCAGCCACTGGTAA
CAGGATTAGCAGAGCGAGGTATGTAGGCGGTGCTACAGAGTTCTTGAAGTGGTGGCCTAACTACGGCTAC
ACTAGAAGAACAGTATTTGGTATCTGCGCTCTGCTGAAGCCAGTTACCTTCGGAAAAAGAGTTGGTAGCT
CTTGATCCGGCAAACAAACCACCGCTGGTAGCGGTGGTTTTTTTGTTTGCAAGCAGCAGATTACGCGCAG
AAAAAAAGGATCTCAAGAAGATCCTTTGATCTTTTCTACGGGGTCTGACGCTCAGTGGAACGAAAACTCA
CGTTAAGGGATTTTGGTCATGAGATTATCAAAAAGGATCTTCACCTAGATCCTTTTAAATTAAAAATGAA
GTTTTAAATCAATCTAAAGTATATATGAGTAAACTTGGTCTGACAGTTACCAATGCTTAATCAGTGAGGC
ACCTATCTCAGCGATCTGTCTATTTCGTTCATCCATAGTTGCCTGACTCCCCGTCGTGTAGATAACTACG
ATACGGGAGGGCTTACCATCTGGCCCCAGTGCTGCAATGATACCGCGAGACCCACGCTCACCGGCTCCAG
ATTTATCAGCAATAAACCAGCCAGCCGGAAGGGCCGAGCGCAGAAGTGGTCCTGCAACTTTATCCGCCTC
CATCCAGTCTATTAATTGTTGCCGGGAAGCTAGAGTAAGTAGTTCGCCAGTTAATAGTTTGCGCAACGTT
GTTGCCATTGCTACAGGCATCGTGGTGTCACGCTCGTCGTTTGGTATGGCTTCATTCAGCTCCGGTTCCC
AACGATCAAGGCGAGTTACATGATCCCCCATGTTGTGCAAAAAAGCGGTTAGCTCCTTCGGTCCTCCGAT
CGTTGTCAGAAGTAAGTTGGCCGCAGTGTTATCACTCATGGTTATGGCAGCACTGCATAATTCTCTTACT
GTCATGCCATCCGTAAGATGCTTTTCTGTGACTGGTGAGTACTCAACCAAGTCATTCTGAGAATAGTGTA
TGCGGCGACCGAGTTGCTCTTGCCCGGCGTCAATACGGGATAATACCGCGCCACATAGCAGAACTTTAAA
AGTGCTCATCATTGGAAAACGTTCTTCGGGGCGAAAACTCTCAAGGATCTTACCGCTGTTGAGATCCAGT
TCGATGTAACCCACTCGTGCACCCAACTGATCTTCAGCATCTTTTACTTTCACCAGCGTTTCTGGGTGAG
CAAAAACAGGAAGGCAAAATGCCGCAAAAAAGGGAATAAGGGCGACACGGAAATGTTGAATACTCATACT
CTTCCTTTTTCAATATTATTGAAGCATTTATCAGGGTTATTGTCTCATGAGCGGATACATATTTGAATGT
ATTTAGAAAAATAAACAAATAGGGGTTCCGCGCACATTTCCCCGAAAAGTGCCACCTGACGTCTAAGAAA
CCATTATTATCATGACATTAACCTATAAAAATAGGCGTATCACGAGGCCCTTTCGTC
